LOCUS       Exported 14015 bp ds-DNA circular SYN 13-MAY-2021
DEFINITION  piggyBac expression vector with TET-ON system and puromycin
            selection.
ACCESSION   .
VERSION     .
KEYWORDS    PB-TET-PH-lox66FRT
SOURCE      synthetic DNA construct
  ORGANISM  synthetic DNA construct
REFERENCE   1 (bases 1 to 14015)
  TITLE     Minoru Ko Lab plasmids
REFERENCE   2 (bases 1 to 14015)
  AUTHORS   .
  TITLE     Direct Submission
  JOURNAL   Exported May 13, 2021 from SnapGene Server 1.1.58
            http://www.snapgene.com
FEATURES             Location/Qualifiers
     source          1..14015
                     /organism="synthetic DNA construct"
                     /mol_type="other DNA"
     rep_origin      complement(1..456)
                     /direction=LEFT
                     /label=f1 ori
                     /note="f1 bacteriophage origin of replication; arrow
                     indicates direction of (+) strand synthesis"
     primer_bind     complement(138..159)
                     /label=F1ori-F
                     /note="F1 origin, forward primer"
     primer_bind     350..369
                     /label=F1ori-R
                     /note="F1 origin, reverse primer"
     primer_bind     598..614
                     /label=M13 fwd
                     /note="common sequencing primer, one of multiple similar
                     variants"
     primer_bind     621..640
                     /label=T7
                     /note="T7 promoter, forward primer"
     promoter        621..639
                     /label=T7 promoter
                     /note="promoter for bacteriophage T7 RNA polymerase"
     repeat_region   706..768
                     /label=piggyBac right (3') inverted repeat
                     /note="piggyBac transposon-specific inverted terminal
                     repeat sequence (ITR)"
     primer_bind     1177..1193
                     /label=M13 fwd
                     /note="common sequencing primer, one of multiple similar
                     variants"
     promoter        1204..1703
                     /label=PGK promoter
                     /note="mouse phosphoglycerate kinase 1 promoter"
     primer_bind     complement(1239..1262)
                     /label=MSCV-rev
                     /note="Murine stem cell virus, reverse primer"
     primer_bind     1636..1655
                     /label=mPGK-F
                     /note="Mouse PGK promoter, forward primer"
     CDS             1727..2323
                     /codon_start=1
                     /gene="pac from Streptomyces alboniger"
                     /product="puromycin N-acetyltransferase"
                     /label=PuroR
                     /note="confers resistance to puromycin"
                     /translation="MTEYKPTVRLATRDDVPRAVRTLAAAFADYPATRHTVDPDRHIER
                     VTELQELFLTRVGLDIGKVWVADDGAAVAVWTTPESVEAGAVFAEIGPRMAELSGSRLA
                     AQQQMEGLLAPHRPKEPAWFLATVGVSPDHQGKGLGSAVVLPGVEAAERAGVPAFLETS
                     APRNLPFYERLGFTVTADVEVPEGPRTWCMTRKPGA"
     primer_bind     complement(1727..1746)
                     /label=Puro-R
                     /note="Puromycin resistance gene, reverse primer. Also
                     called puro-variant-R"
     primer_bind     2223..2243
                     /label=Puro-F
                     /note="Puromycin resistance gene, forward primer"
     CDS             2330..3325
                     /codon_start=1
                     /product="truncated herpes simplex virus thymidine kinase
                     (Salomon et al., 1995)"
                     /label=-Delta-TK
                     /note="confers sensitivity to nucleoside analogs such as
                     acyclovir or ganciclovir"
                     /translation="MPTLLRVYIDGPHGMGKTTTTQLLVALGSRDDIVYVPEPMTYWRV
                     LGASETIANIYTTQHRLDQGEISAGDAAVVMTSAQITMGMPYAVTDAVLAPHIGGEAGS
                     SHAPPPALTLIFDRHPIAALLCYPAARYLMGSMTPQAVLAFVALIPPTLPGTNIVLGAL
                     PEDRHIDRLAKRQRPGERLDLAMLAAIRRVYGLLANTVRYLQCGGSWREDWGQLSGTAV
                     PPQGAEPQSNAGPRPHIGDTLFTLFRAPELLAPNGDLYNVFAWALDVLAKRLRSMHVFI
                     LDYDQSPAGCRDALLQLTSGMVQTHVTTPGSIPTICDLARTFAREMGEAN"
     primer_bind     complement(3959..3975)
                     /label=M13 rev
                     /note="common sequencing primer, one of multiple similar
                     variants"
     protein_bind    3983..3999
                     /label=lac operator
                     /bound_moiety="lac repressor encoded by lacI"
                     /note="The lac repressor binds to the lac operator to
                     inhibit transcription in E. coli. This inhibition can be
                     relieved by adding lactose or
                     isopropyl-beta-D-thiogalactopyranoside (IPTG)."
     promoter        complement(4007..4037)
                     /label=lac promoter
                     /note="promoter for the E. coli lac operon"
     protein_bind    4052..4073
                     /label=CAP binding site
                     /bound_moiety="E. coli catabolite activator protein"
                     /note="CAP binding activates transcription in the presence
                     of cAMP."
     protein_bind    4156..4174
                     /gene="tetO"
                     /label=tet operator
                     /bound_moiety="tetracycline repressor TetR"
                     /note="bacterial operator O2 for the tetR and tetA genes"
     protein_bind    4193..4211
                     /gene="tetO"
                     /label=tet operator
                     /bound_moiety="tetracycline repressor TetR"
                     /note="bacterial operator O2 for the tetR and tetA genes"
     protein_bind    4230..4248
                     /gene="tetO"
                     /label=tet operator
                     /bound_moiety="tetracycline repressor TetR"
                     /note="bacterial operator O2 for the tetR and tetA genes"
     protein_bind    4267..4285
                     /gene="tetO"
                     /label=tet operator
                     /bound_moiety="tetracycline repressor TetR"
                     /note="bacterial operator O2 for the tetR and tetA genes"
     protein_bind    4304..4322
                     /gene="tetO"
                     /label=tet operator
                     /bound_moiety="tetracycline repressor TetR"
                     /note="bacterial operator O2 for the tetR and tetA genes"
     protein_bind    4341..4359
                     /gene="tetO"
                     /label=tet operator
                     /bound_moiety="tetracycline repressor TetR"
                     /note="bacterial operator O2 for the tetR and tetA genes"
     protein_bind    4378..4396
                     /gene="tetO"
                     /label=tet operator
                     /bound_moiety="tetracycline repressor TetR"
                     /note="bacterial operator O2 for the tetR and tetA genes"
     protein_bind    4415..4433
                     /gene="tetO"
                     /label=tet operator
                     /bound_moiety="tetracycline repressor TetR"
                     /note="bacterial operator O2 for the tetR and tetA genes"
     primer_bind     4455..4479
                     /label=LNCX
                     /note="Human CMV promoter, forward primer"
     protein_bind    4559..4683
                     /gene="mutant version of attR"
                     /label=attR1
                     /bound_moiety="LR Clonase(TM)"
                     /note="recombination site for the Gateway(R) LR reaction"
     promoter        4708..4738
                     /label=lac UV5 promoter
                     /note="E. coli lac promoter with an ""up"" mutation"
     CDS             4792..5451
                     /codon_start=1
                     /gene="cat"
                     /product="chloramphenicol acetyltransferase"
                     /label=CmR
                     /note="confers resistance to chloramphenicol"
                     /translation="MEKKITGYTTVDISQWHRKEHFEAFQSVAQCTYNQTVQLDITAFL
                     KTVKKNKHKFYPAFIHILARLMNAHPEFRMAMKDGELVIWDSVHPCYTVFHEQTETFSS
                     LWSEYHDDFRQFLHIYSQDVACYGENLAYFPKGFIENMFFVSANPWVSFTSFDLNVANM
                     DNFFAPVFTMGKYYTQGDKVLMPLAIQVHHAVCDGFHVGRMLNELQQYCDEWQGGA"
     primer_bind     complement(4858..4877)
                     /label=CAT-R
                     /note="Chloramphenicol resistance gene, reverse primer"
     CDS             5793..6098
                     /codon_start=1
                     /gene="ccdB"
                     /product="CcdB, a bacterial toxin that poisons DNA gyrase"
                     /label=ccdB
                     /note="Plasmids containing the ccdB gene cannot be
                     propagated in standard E. coli strains."
                     /translation="MQFKVYTYKRESRYRLFVDVQSDIIDTPGRRMVIPLASARLLSDK
                     VSRELYPVVHIGDESWRMMTTDMASVPVSVIGEEVADLSHRENDIKNAINLMFWGI"
     primer_bind     5977..5996
                     /label=ccdB-fwd
                     /note="ccdB gene, forward primer"
     protein_bind    complement(6139..6263)
                     /gene="mutant version of attR"
                     /label=attR2
                     /bound_moiety="LR Clonase(TM)"
                     /note="recombination site for the Gateway(R) LR reaction"
     misc_feature    6315..6888
                     /label=IRES
                     /note="internal ribosome entry site (IRES) of the
                     encephalomyocarditis virus (EMCV)"
     misc_feature    6338..6890
                     /label=IRES
                     /note="internal ribosome entry site (IRES) of the
                     encephalomyocarditis virus (EMCV)"
     primer_bind     complement(6482..6499)
                     /label=IRES reverse
                     /note="IRES internal ribosome entry site, reverse primer.
                     Also called pCDH-rev"
     primer_bind     6709..6728
                     /label=IRES-F
                     /note="IRES internal ribosome entry site, forward primer"
     CDS             6929..9970
                     /codon_start=1
                     /gene="lacZ"
                     /product="beta-galactosidase"
                     /label=lacZ
                     /translation="VVLQRRDWENPGVTQLNRLAAHPPFASWRNSEEARTDRPSQQLRS
                     LNGEWRFAWFPAPEAVPESWLECDLPEADTVVVPSNWQMHGYDAPIYTNVTYPITVNPP
                     FVPTENPTGCYSLTFNVDESWLQEGQTRIIFDGVNSAFHLWCNGRWVGYGQDSRLPSEF
                     DLSAFLRAGENRLAVMVLRWSDGSYLEDQDMWRMSGIFRDVSLLHKPTTQISDFHVATR
                     FNDDFSRAVLEAEVQMCGELRDYLRVTVSLWQGETQVASGTAPFGGEIIDERGGYADRV
                     TLRLNVENPKLWSAEIPNLYRAVVELHTADGTLIEAEACDVGFREVRIENGLLLLNGKP
                     LLIRGVNRHEHHPLHGQVMDEQTMVQDILLMKQNNFNAVRCSHYPNHPLWYTLCDRYGL
                     YVVDEANIETHGMVPMNRLTDDPRWLPAMSERVTRMVQRDRNHPSVIIWSLGNESGHGA
                     NHDALYRWIKSVDPSRPVQYEGGGADTTATDIICPMYARVDEDQPFPAVPKWSIKKWLS
                     LPGETRPLILCEYAHAMGNSLGGFAKYWQAFRQYPRLQGGFVWDWVDQSLIKYDENGNP
                     WSAYGGDFGDTPNDRQFCMNGLVFADRTPHPALTEAKHQQQFFQFRLSGQTIEVTSEYL
                     FRHSDNELLHWMVALDGKPLASGEVPLDVAPQGKQLIELPELPQPESAGQLWLTVRVVQ
                     PNATAWSEAGHISAWQQWRLAENLSVTLPAASHAIPHLTTSEMDFCIELGNKRWQFNRQ
                     SGFLSQMWIGDKKQLLTPLRDQFTRAPLDNDIGVSEATRIDPNAWVERWKAAGHYQAEA
                     ALLQCTADTLADAVLITTAHAWQHQGKTLFISRKTYRIDGSGQMAITVDVEVASDTPHP
                     ARIGLNCQLAQVAERVNWLGLGPQENYPDRLTAACFDRWDLPLSDMYTPYVFPSENGLR
                     CGTRELNYGPHQWRGDFQFNISRYSQQQLMETSHRHLLHAEEGTWLNIDGFHMGIGGDD
                     SWSPSVSAEFQLSAGRYHYQLVWCQ"
     CDS             9995..10798
                     /codon_start=1
                     /gene="aph(3')-II (or nptII)"
                     /product="aminoglycoside phosphotransferase from Tn5"
                     /label=NeoR/KanR
                     /note="confers resistance to neomycin, kanamycin, and G418
                     (Geneticin(R))"
                     /translation="MGSAIEQDGLHAGSPAAWVERLFGYDWAQQTIGCSDAAVFRLSAQ
                     GRPVLFVKTDLSGALNELQDEAARLSWLATTGVPCAAVLDVVTEAGRDWLLLGEVPGQD
                     LLSSHLAPAEKVSIMADAMRRLHTLDPATCPFDHQAKHRIERARTRMEAGLVDQDDLDE
                     EHQGLAPAELFARLKARMPDGEDLVVTHGDACLPNIMVENGRFSGFIDCGRLGVADRYQ
                     DIALATRDIAEELGGEWADRFLVLYGIAAPDSQRIAFYRLLDEFF"
     primer_bind     complement(10058..10077)
                     /label=Neo-R
                     /note="Neomycin resistance gene, reverse primer"
     primer_bind     10668..10687
                     /label=Neo-F
                     /note="Neomycin resistance gene, forward primer"
     primer_bind     complement(10830..10847)
                     /label=BGH-rev
                     /note="Bovine growth hormone terminator, reverse primer.
                     Also called BGH reverse"
     polyA_signal    10836..11060
                     /label=bGH poly(A) signal
                     /note="bovine growth hormone polyadenylation signal"
     repeat_region   11499..11533
                     /label=piggyBac left (5') inverted repeat
                     /note="piggyBac transposon-specific inverted terminal
                     repeat sequence (ITR)"
     protein_bind    11560..11593
                     /label=lox66
                     /bound_moiety="Cre recombinase"
                     /note="Right element (RE) mutant of loxP (Araki et al.,
                     2010). Cre-mediated recombination occurs in the 8-bp core
                     sequence (GCATACAT)."
     protein_bind    11626..11673
                     /label=FRT
                     /bound_moiety="FLP recombinase from the Saccharomyces
                     cerevisiae 2u plasmid"
                     /note="FLP-mediated recombination occurs in the 8-bp core
                     sequence TCTAGAAA (Turan and Bode, 2011)."
     promoter        complement(11825..11843)
                     /label=T3 promoter
                     /note="promoter for bacteriophage T3 RNA polymerase"
     primer_bind     complement(11864..11880)
                     /label=M13 rev
                     /note="common sequencing primer, one of multiple similar
                     variants"
     protein_bind    11888..11904
                     /label=lac operator
                     /bound_moiety="lac repressor encoded by lacI"
                     /note="The lac repressor binds to the lac operator to
                     inhibit transcription in E. coli. This inhibition can be
                     relieved by adding lactose or
                     isopropyl-beta-D-thiogalactopyranoside (IPTG)."
     promoter        complement(11912..11942)
                     /label=lac promoter
                     /note="promoter for the E. coli lac operon"
     protein_bind    11957..11978
                     /label=CAP binding site
                     /bound_moiety="E. coli catabolite activator protein"
                     /note="CAP binding activates transcription in the presence
                     of cAMP."
     primer_bind     complement(12095..12112)
                     /label=L4440
                     /note="L4440 vector, forward primer"
     rep_origin      complement(12266..12854)
                     /direction=LEFT
                     /label=ori
                     /note="high-copy-number ColE1/pMB1/pBR322/pUC origin of
                     replication"
     primer_bind     complement(12346..12365)
                     /label=pBR322ori-F
                     /note="pBR322 origin, forward primer"
     CDS             complement(13025..13885)
                     /codon_start=1
                     /gene="bla"
                     /product="beta-lactamase"
                     /label=AmpR
                     /note="confers resistance to ampicillin, carbenicillin, and
                     related antibiotics"
                     /translation="MSIQHFRVALIPFFAAFCLPVFAHPETLVKVKDAEDQLGARVGYI
                     ELDLNSGKILESFRPEERFPMMSTFKVLLCGAVLSRIDAGQEQLGRRIHYSQNDLVEYS
                     PVTEKHLTDGMTVRELCSAAITMSDNTAANLLLTTIGGPKELTAFLHNMGDHVTRLDRW
                     EPELNEAIPNDERDTTMPVAMATTLRKLLTGELLTLASRQQLIDWMEADKVAGPLLRSA
                     LPAGWFIADKSGAGERGSRGIIAALGPDGKPSRIVVIYTTGSQATMDERNRQIAEIGAS
                     LIKHW"
     primer_bind     13648..13667
                     /label=Amp-R
                     /note="Ampicillin resistance gene, reverse primer"
     promoter        complement(13886..13990)
                     /gene="bla"
                     /label=AmpR promoter
ORIGIN
        1 aaattgtaag cgttaatatt ttgttaaaat tcgcgttaaa tttttgttaa atcagctcat
       61 tttttaacca ataggccgaa atcggcaaaa tcccttataa atcaaaagaa tagaccgaga
      121 tagggttgag tgttgttcca gtttggaaca agagtccact attaaagaac gtggactcca
      181 acgtcaaagg nnnnnnnnnn nnnnnnnnnn nnnnnnnnnn nnnnnnnnnn nnnnnnnnnt
      241 nnnnnnnnnn nnnnnnnnnn nnnnnnnnnn nnnnnnnnnn nnnnnnnnnn nnnnnnnnnn
      301 nnnnnnnnnn nnnnnnnnnn nnnnnnnnnn ngnnnnnnnn nnnnnnnnnn nnnnnnnnnn
      361 nnnnnnnnnn nnnnnnnnnn nnnnnnnnnn nnnnnnnnnn nnnnnnnnnn nnnnnnnnnn
      421 nnnnnnnnnn nnnnnnnnnn nnnnnnnnnn nnnnnnccca ttcgccattc aggctgcgca
      481 actgttggga agggcgatcg gtgcgggcct cttcgctatt acgccagctg gcgaaagggg
      541 gatgtgctgc aaggcgatta agttgggtaa cgccagggtt ttcccagtca cgacgttgta
      601 aaacgacggc cagtgaattg taatacgact cactataggg cgaattggag ctcggtattc
      661 acgacagcag gctgaataat aaaaaaatta gaaactatta tttaacccta gaaagataat
      721 catattgtga cgtacgttaa agataatcat gcgtaaaatt gacgcatgtg ttttatcggt
      781 ctgtatatcg aggtttattt attaatttga atagatatta agttttatta tatttacact
      841 tacatactaa taataaattc aacaaacaat ttatttatgt ttatttattt attaaaaaaa
      901 aacaaaaact caaaatttct tctataaagt aacaaaactt ttaaacattc tctcttttac
      961 aaaaataaac ttattttgta ctttaaaaac agtcatgttg tattataaaa taagtaatta
     1021 gcttaaccta tacataatag aaacaaatta tacttattag tcagtcagaa acaactttgg
     1081 cacatatcaa tattatgctc tcgttactgg cgaaaggggg atgtgctgca aggcgattaa
     1141 gttgggtaac gccagggttt tcccagtcac gacgttgtaa aacgacggcc agtgaattct
     1201 accgggtagg ggaggcgctt ttcccaaggc agtctggagc atgcgcttta gcagccccgc
     1261 tgggcacttg gcgctacaca agtggcctct ggcctcgcac acattccaca tccaccggta
     1321 ggcgccaacc ggctccgttc tttggtggcc ccttcgcgcc accttctact cctcccctag
     1381 tcaggaagtt cccccccgcc ccgcagctcg cgtcgtgcag gacgtgacaa atggaagtag
     1441 cacgtctcac tagtctcgtg cagatggaca gcaccgctga gcaatggaag cgggtaggcc
     1501 tttggggcag cggccaatag cagctttgct ccttcgcttt ctgggctcag aggctgggaa
     1561 ggggtgggtc cgggggcggg ctcaggggcg ggctcagggg cggggcgggc gcccgaaggt
     1621 cctccggagg cccggcattc tgcacgcttc aaaagcgcac gtctgccgcg ctgttctcct
     1681 cttcctcatc tccgggcctt tcgaccgatc atcaagcttg atcctcatga ccgagtacaa
     1741 gcccacggtg cgcctcgcca cccgcgacga cgtccccagg gccgtacgca ccctcgccgc
     1801 cgcgttcgcc gactaccccg ccacgcgcca caccgtcgat ccggaccgcc acatcgagcg
     1861 ggtcaccgag ctgcaagaac tcttcctcac gcgcgtcggg ctcgacatcg gcaaggtgtg
     1921 ggtcgcggac gacggcgccg cggtggcggt ctggaccacg ccggagagcg tcgaagcggg
     1981 ggcggtgttc gccgagatcg gcccgcgcat ggccgagttg agcggttccc ggctggccgc
     2041 gcagcaacag atggaaggcc tcctggcgcc gcaccggccc aaggagcccg cgtggttcct
     2101 ggccaccgtc ggcgtctcgc ccgaccacca gggcaagggt ctgggcagcg ccgtcgtgct
     2161 ccccggagtg gaggcggccg agcgcgccgg ggtgcccgcc ttcctggaga cctccgcgcc
     2221 ccgcaacctc cccttctacg agcggctcgg cttcaccgtc accgccgacg tcgaggtgcc
     2281 cgaaggaccg cgcacctggt gcatgacccg caagcccggt gccggatcca tgcccacgct
     2341 actgcgggtt tatatagacg gtccccacgg gatggggaaa accaccacca cgcaactgct
     2401 ggtggccctg ggttcgcgcg acgatatcgt ctacgtaccc gagccgatga cttactggcg
     2461 ggtgctgggg gcttccgaga caatcgcgaa catctacacc acacaacacc gcctcgacca
     2521 gggtgagata tcggccgggg acgcggcggt ggtaatgaca agcgcccaga taacaatggg
     2581 catgccttat gccgtgaccg acgccgttct ggctcctcat atcggggggg aggctgggag
     2641 ctcacatgcc ccgcccccgg ccctcaccct catcttcgac cgccatccca tcgccgccct
     2701 cctgtgctac ccggccgcgc ggtaccttat gggcagcatg accccccagg ccgtgctggc
     2761 gttcgtggcc ctcatcccgc cgaccttgcc cggcaccaac atcgtgcttg gggcccttcc
     2821 ggaggacaga cacatcgacc gcctggccaa acgccagcgc cccggcgagc ggctggacct
     2881 ggctatgctg gctgcgattc gccgcgttta cgggctactt gccaatacgg tgcggtatct
     2941 gcagtgcggc gggtcgtggc gggaggactg gggacagctt tcggggacgg ccgtgccgcc
     3001 ccagggtgcc gagccccaga gcaacgcggg cccacgaccc catatcgggg acacgttatt
     3061 taccctgttt cgggcccccg agttgctggc ccccaacggc gacctgtata acgtgtttgc
     3121 ctgggccttg gacgtcttgg ccaaacgcct ccgttccatg cacgtcttta tcctggatta
     3181 cgaccaatcg cccgccggct gccgggacgc cctgctgcaa cttacctccg ggatggtcca
     3241 gacccacgtc accacccccg gctccatacc gacgatatgc gacctggcgc gcacgtttgc
     3301 ccgggagatg ggggaggcta actgagctct agcttatcga ctcgccgata gtggaaaccg
     3361 acgccccagc actcgtccga gggcaaagga atagtcgaga aattgatgat ctattaaaca
     3421 ataaagatgt ccacatggaa gtttttcctg tcatactttg ttaagaaggg tgagaacaga
     3481 gtacctacat tttgaatgga aggattggag ctacgggggt gggggtgggg tgggattaga
     3541 taaatgcctg ctctttactg aaggctcttt actattgctt tatgataatg tttcatagtt
     3601 ggatatcata atttaaacaa gcaaaaccaa attaagggcc agctcattcc tcccactcat
     3661 gatctataga tcctctagag agctcacggg gacagccccc ccccaaagcc cccagggatg
     3721 taattacgtc cctcccccgc tagggggcag cagcgagccg cccggggctc cgctccggtc
     3781 cggcgctccc cccgcatccc cgagccggca gcgtgcgggg acagcccggg cacggggaag
     3841 gtggcacggg atcgctttcc tctgaacgct tctcgctgct ctttgagcct gcagacacct
     3901 gggggatacg gggaaaaagc ttgtcgacct gcaggcatgc aagcttggcg taatcatggt
     3961 catagctgtt tcctgtgtga aattgttatc cgctcacaat tccacacaac atacgagccg
     4021 gaagcataaa gtgtaaagcc tggggtgcct aatgagtgag ctaactcaca ttaattgcgt
     4081 tgcgctcact gcccgctttc cagtcgggaa acctgtcgtg ccagtaactc gagggatcca
     4141 agctggccgc acgtctccct atcagtgata gagaagtcga cacgtctcga gctccctatc
     4201 agtgatagag aaggtacgtc tagaacgtct ccctatcagt gatagagaag tcgacacgtc
     4261 tcgagctccc tatcagtgat agagaaggta cgtctagaac gtctccctat cagtgataga
     4321 gaagtcgaca cgtctcgagc tccctatcag tgatagagaa ggtacgtcta gaacgtctcc
     4381 ctatcagtga tagagaagtc gacacgtctc gagctcccta tcagtgatag agaaggtacc
     4441 ccctatataa gcagagctcg tttagtgaac cgtcagatcg cctggagacg ccatccacgc
     4501 tgttttgacc tccatagaag acaccgggac cgatccagcc tccgcggtgg cggccatcac
     4561 aagtttgtac aaaaaagctg aacgagaaac gtaaaatgat ataaatatca atatattaaa
     4621 ttagattttg cataaaaaac agactacata atactgtaaa acacaacata tccagtcact
     4681 atggcggccg cattaggcac cccaggcttt acactttatg cttccggctc gtataatgtg
     4741 tggattttga gttaggatcc gtcgagattt tcaggagcta aggaagctaa aatggagaaa
     4801 aaaatcactg gatataccac cgttgatata tcccaatggc atcgtaaaga acattttgag
     4861 gcatttcagt cagttgctca atgtacctat aaccagaccg ttcagctgga tattacggcc
     4921 tttttaaaga ccgtaaagaa aaataagcac aagttttatc cggcctttat tcacattctt
     4981 gcccgcctga tgaatgctca tccggaattc cgtatggcaa tgaaagacgg tgagctggtg
     5041 atatgggata gtgttcaccc ttgttacacc gttttccatg agcaaactga aacgttttca
     5101 tcgctctgga gtgaatacca cgacgatttc cggcagtttc tacacatata ttcgcaagat
     5161 gtggcgtgtt acggtgaaaa cctggcctat ttccctaaag ggtttattga gaatatgttt
     5221 ttcgtctcag ccaatccctg ggtgagtttc accagttttg atttaaacgt ggccaatatg
     5281 gacaacttct tcgcccccgt tttcaccatg ggcaaatatt atacgcaagg cgacaaggtg
     5341 ctgatgccgc tggcgattca ggttcatcat gccgtttgtg atggcttcca tgtcggcaga
     5401 atgcttaatg aattacaaca gtactgcgat gagtggcagg gcggggcgta aacgcgtgga
     5461 tccggcttac taaaagccag ataacagtat gcgtatttgc gcgctgattt ttgcggtata
     5521 agaatatata ctgatatgta tacccgaagt atgtcaaaaa gaggtatgct atgaagcagc
     5581 gtattacagt gacagttgac agcgacagct atcagttgct caaggcatat atgatgtcaa
     5641 tatctccggt ctggtaagca caaccatgca gaatgaagcc cgtcgtctgc gtgccgaacg
     5701 ctggaaagcg gaaaatcagg aagggatggc tgaggtcgcc cggtttattg aaatgaacgg
     5761 ctcttttgct gacgagaaca ggggctggtg aaatgcagtt taaggtttac acctataaaa
     5821 gagagagccg ttatcgtctg tttgtggatg tacagagtga tattattgac acgcccgggc
     5881 gacggatggt gatccccctg gccagtgcac gtctgctgtc agataaagtc tcccgtgaac
     5941 tttacccggt ggtgcatatc ggggatgaaa gctggcgcat gatgaccacc gatatggcca
     6001 gtgtgccggt ctccgttatc ggggaagaag tggctgatct cagccaccgc gaaaatgaca
     6061 tcaaaaacgc cattaacctg atgttctggg gaatataaat gtcaggctcc cttatacaca
     6121 gccagtctgc aggtcgacca tagtgactgg atatgttgtg ttttacagta ttatgtagtc
     6181 tgttttttat gcaaaatcta atttaatata ttgatattta tatcatttta cgtttctcgt
     6241 tcagctttct tgtacaaagt ggtgatggcc gctctagcta gtcgataagc taattccgcc
     6301 cccccccccc cccccccctc tccctccccc ccccctaacg ttactggccg aagccgcttg
     6361 gaataaggcc ggtgtgcgtt tgtctatatg ttattttcca ccatattgcc gtcttttggc
     6421 aatgtgaggg cccggaaacc tggccctgtc ttcttgacga gcattcctag gggtctttcc
     6481 cctctcgcca aaggaatgca aggtctgttg aatgtcgtga aggaagcagt tcctctggaa
     6541 gcttcttgaa gacaaacaac gtctgtagcg accctttgca ggcagcggaa ccccccacct
     6601 ggcgacaggt gcctctgcgg ccaaaagcca cgtgtataag atacacctgc aaaggcggca
     6661 caaccccagt gccacgttgt gagttggata gttgtggaaa gagtcaaatg gctctcctca
     6721 agcgtattca acaaggggct gaaggatgcc cagaaggtac cccattgtat gggatctgat
     6781 ctggggcctc ggtgcacatg ctttacatgt gtttagtcga ggttaaaaaa acgtctaggc
     6841 cccccgaacc acggggacgt ggttttcctt tgaaaaacac gatgataata tggccatgag
     6901 cttgatgatc tgtgacatgg cggatcccgt cgttttacaa cgtcgtgact gggaaaaccc
     6961 tggcgttacc caacttaatc gccttgcagc acatccccct ttcgccagct ggcgtaatag
     7021 cgaagaggcc cgcaccgatc gcccttccca acagttgcgc agcctgaatg gcgaatggcg
     7081 ctttgcctgg tttccggcac cagaagcggt gccggaaagc tggctggagt gcgatcttcc
     7141 tgaggccgat actgtcgtcg tcccctcaaa ctggcagatg cacggttacg atgcgcccat
     7201 ctacaccaac gtgacctatc ccattacggt caatccgccg tttgttccca cggagaatcc
     7261 gacgggttgt tactcgctca catttaatgt tgatgaaagc tggctacagg aaggccagac
     7321 gcgaattatt tttgatggcg ttaactcggc gtttcatctg tggtgcaacg ggcgctgggt
     7381 cggttacggc caggacagtc gtttgccgtc tgaatttgac ctgagcgcat ttttacgcgc
     7441 cggagaaaac cgcctcgcgg tgatggtgct gcgctggagt gacggcagtt atctggaaga
     7501 tcaggatatg tggcggatga gcggcatttt ccgtgacgtc tcgttgctgc ataaaccgac
     7561 tacacaaatc agcgatttcc atgttgccac tcgctttaat gatgatttca gccgcgctgt
     7621 actggaggct gaagttcaga tgtgcggcga gttgcgtgac tacctacggg taacagtttc
     7681 tttatggcag ggtgaaacgc aggtcgccag cggcaccgcg cctttcggcg gtgaaattat
     7741 cgatgagcgt ggtggttatg ccgatcgcgt cacactacgt ctgaacgtcg aaaacccgaa
     7801 actgtggagc gccgaaatcc cgaatctcta tcgtgcggtg gttgaactgc acaccgccga
     7861 cggcacgctg attgaagcag aagcctgcga tgtcggtttc cgcgaggtgc ggattgaaaa
     7921 tggtctgctg ctgctgaacg gcaagccgtt gctgattcga ggcgttaacc gtcacgagca
     7981 tcatcctctg catggtcagg tcatggatga gcagacgatg gtgcaggata tcctgctgat
     8041 gaagcagaac aactttaacg ccgtgcgctg ttcgcattat ccgaaccatc cgctgtggta
     8101 cacgctgtgc gaccgctacg gcctgtatgt ggtggatgaa gccaatattg aaacccacgg
     8161 catggtgcca atgaatcgtc tgaccgatga tccgcgctgg ctaccggcga tgagcgaacg
     8221 cgtaacgcga atggtgcagc gcgatcgtaa tcacccgagt gtgatcatct ggtcgctggg
     8281 gaatgaatca ggccacggcg ctaatcacga cgcgctgtat cgctggatca aatctgtcga
     8341 tccttcccgc ccggtgcagt atgaaggcgg cggagccgac accacggcca ccgatattat
     8401 ttgcccgatg tacgcgcgcg tggatgaaga ccagcccttc ccggctgtgc cgaaatggtc
     8461 catcaaaaaa tggctttcgc tacctggaga gacgcgcccg ctgatccttt gcgaatacgc
     8521 ccacgcgatg ggtaacagtc ttggcggttt cgctaaatac tggcaggcgt ttcgtcagta
     8581 tccccgttta cagggcggct tcgtctggga ctgggtggat cagtcgctga ttaaatatga
     8641 tgaaaacggc aacccgtggt cggcttacgg cggtgatttt ggcgatacgc cgaacgatcg
     8701 ccagttctgt atgaacggtc tggtctttgc cgaccgcacg ccgcatccag cgctgacgga
     8761 agcaaaacac cagcagcagt ttttccagtt ccgtttatcc gggcaaacca tcgaagtgac
     8821 cagcgaatac ctgttccgtc atagcgataa cgagctcctg cactggatgg tggcgctgga
     8881 tggtaagccg ctggcaagcg gtgaagtgcc tctggatgtc gctccacaag gtaaacagtt
     8941 gattgaactg cctgaactac cgcagccgga gagcgccggg caactctggc tcacagtacg
     9001 cgtagtgcaa ccgaacgcga ccgcatggtc agaagccggg cacatcagcg cctggcagca
     9061 gtggcgtctg gcggaaaacc tcagtgtgac gctccccgcc gcgtcccacg ccatcccgca
     9121 tctgaccacc agcgaaatgg atttttgcat cgagctgggt aataagcgtt ggcaatttaa
     9181 ccgccagtca ggctttcttt cacagatgtg gattggcgat aaaaaacaac tgctgacgcc
     9241 gctgcgcgat cagttcaccc gtgcaccgct ggataacgac attggcgtaa gtgaagcgac
     9301 ccgcattgac cctaacgcct gggtcgaacg ctggaaggcg gcgggccatt accaggccga
     9361 agcagcgttg ttgcagtgca cggcagatac acttgctgat gcggtgctga ttacgaccgc
     9421 tcacgcgtgg cagcatcagg ggaaaacctt atttatcagc cggaaaacct accggattga
     9481 tggtagtggt caaatggcga ttaccgttga tgttgaagtg gcgagcgata caccgcatcc
     9541 ggcgcggatt ggcctgaact gccagctggc gcaggtagca gagcgggtaa actggctcgg
     9601 attagggccg caagaaaact atcccgaccg ccttactgcc gcctgttttg accgctggga
     9661 tctgccattg tcagacatgt ataccccgta cgtcttcccg agcgaaaacg gtctgcgctg
     9721 cgggacgcgc gaattgaatt atggcccaca ccagtggcgc ggcgacttcc agttcaacat
     9781 cagccgctac agtcaacagc aactgatgga aaccagccat cgccatctgc tgcacgcgga
     9841 agaaggcaca tggctgaata tcgacggttt ccatatgggg attggtggcg acgactcctg
     9901 gagcccgtca gtatcggcgg aattccagct gagcgccggt cgctaccatt accagttggt
     9961 ctggtgtcag gggatccccc gggctgcagc caatatggga tcggccattg aacaagatgg
    10021 attgcacgca ggttctccgg ccgcttgggt ggagaggcta ttcggctatg actgggcaca
    10081 acagacaatc ggctgctctg atgccgccgt gttccggctg tcagcgcagg ggcgcccggt
    10141 tctttttgtc aagaccgacc tgtccggtgc cctgaatgaa ctgcaggacg aggcagcgcg
    10201 gctatcgtgg ctggccacga cgggcgttcc ttgcgcagct gtgctcgacg ttgtcactga
    10261 agcgggaagg gactggctgc tattgggcga agtgccgggg caggatctcc tgtcatctca
    10321 ccttgctcct gccgagaaag tatccatcat ggctgatgca atgcggcggc tgcatacgct
    10381 tgatccggct acctgcccat tcgaccacca agcgaaacat cgcatcgagc gagcacgtac
    10441 tcggatggaa gccggtcttg tcgatcagga tgatctggac gaagagcatc aggggctcgc
    10501 gccagccgaa ctgttcgcca ggctcaaggc gcgcatgccc gacggcgagg atctcgtcgt
    10561 gacccatggc gatgcctgct tgccgaatat catggtggaa aatggccgct tttctggatt
    10621 catcgactgt ggccggctgg gtgtggcgga ccgctatcag gacatagcgt tggctacccg
    10681 tgatattgct gaagagcttg gcggcgaatg ggctgaccgc ttcctcgtgc tttacggtat
    10741 cgccgctccc gattcgcagc gcatcgcctt ctatcgcctt cttgacgagt tcttctgagg
    10801 ggatcaattc tctagagctc gctgatcagc ctcgactgtg ccttctagtt gccagccatc
    10861 tgttgtttgc ccctcccccg tgccttcctt gaccctggaa ggtgccactc ccactgtcct
    10921 ttcctaataa aatgaggaaa ttgcatcgca ttgtctgagt aggtgtcatt ctattctggg
    10981 gggtggggtg gggcaggaca gcaaggggga ggattgggaa gacaatagca ggcatgctgg
    11041 ggatgcggtg ggctctatgg cttctgaggc ggaaagaacc agctggggct cgatcctcta
    11101 gagtcgaggg ctgcaggaat tcgatatcaa gctctagcca acaagctcgt catcgctttg
    11161 cagaagagca gagaggatat gctcatcgtc taaagaacta cccattttat tatatattag
    11221 tcacgatatc tataacaaga aaatatatat ataataagtt atcacgtaag tagaacatga
    11281 aataacaata taattatcgt atgagttaaa tcttaaaagt cacgtaaaag ataatcatgc
    11341 gtcattttga ctcacgcggt cgttatagtt caaaatcagt gacacttacc gcattgacaa
    11401 gcacgcctca cgggagctcc aagcggcgac tgagatgtcc taaatgcaca gcgacggatt
    11461 cgcgctattt agaaagagag agcaatattt caagaatgca tgcgtcaatt ttacgcagac
    11521 tatctttcta gggttaaatt tgggcggtcg agggacctaa taacttcgta tagcatacat
    11581 tatacgaacg gtaattaagg gttccggatc cccatcaagc taattgaagt tcctattccg
    11641 aagttcctat tctctagaaa gtataggaac ttccagctgg aaatgatttg cgctttactc
    11701 gacctaaact ttaaacacgt catagaatct tcgtttgaca aaaaccacat tgtggccaag
    11761 ctgtgtgacg cgacgcgcgc taaagaatgg caaaccaagt cgcgcgaggt accagctttt
    11821 gttcccttta gtgagggtta atttcgagct tggcgtaatc atggtcatag ctgtttcctg
    11881 tgtgaaattg ttatccgctc acaattccac acaacatacg agccggaagc ataaagtgta
    11941 aagcctgggg tgcctaatga gtgagctaac tcacattaat tgcgttgcgc tcactgcccg
    12001 ctttccagtc gggaaacctg tcgtgccagc tgcattaatg aatcggccaa cgcgcgggga
    12061 gaggcggttt gcgtattggg cgctcttccg cttcctcgct cactgactcg ctgcgctcgg
    12121 tcgttcggct gcggcgagcg gtatcagctc actcaaaggc ggtaatacgg ttatccacag
    12181 aatcagggga taacgcagga aagaacatgt gagcaaaagg ccagcaaaag gccaggaacc
    12241 gtaaaaaggc cgcgttgctg gcgtttttcc ataggctccg cccccctgac gagcatcaca
    12301 aaaatcgacg ctcaagtcag aggtggcgaa acccgacagg actataaaga taccaggcgt
    12361 ttccccctgg aagctccctc gtgcgctctc ctgttccgac cctgccgctt accggatacc
    12421 tgtccgcctt tctcccttcg ggaagcgtgg cgctttctca tagctcacgc tgtaggtatc
    12481 tcagttcggt gtaggtcgtt cgctccaagc tgggctgtgt gcacgaaccc cccgttcagc
    12541 ccgaccgctg cgccttatcc ggtaactatc gtcttgagtc caacccggta agacacgact
    12601 tatcgccact ggcagcagcc actggtaaca ggattagcag agcgaggtat gtaggcggtg
    12661 ctacagagtt cttgaagtgg tggcctaact acggctacac tagaagaaca gtatttggta
    12721 tctgcgctct gctgaagcca gttaccttcg gaaaaagagt tggtagctct tgatccggca
    12781 aacaaaccac cgctggtagc ggtggttttt ttgtttgcaa gcagcagatt acgcgcagaa
    12841 aaaaaggatc tcaagaagat cctttgatct tttctacggg gtctgacgct cagtggaacg
    12901 aaaactcacg ttaagggatt ttggtcatga gattatcaaa aaggatcttc acctagatcc
    12961 ttttaaatta aaaatgaagt tttaaatcaa tctaaagtat atatgagtaa acttggtctg
    13021 acagttacca atgcttaatc agtgaggcac ctatctcagc gatctgtcta tttcgttcat
    13081 ccatagttgc ctgactcccc gtcgtgtaga taactacgat acgggagggc ttaccatctg
    13141 gccccagtgc tgcaatgata ccgcgagacc cacgctcacc ggctccagat ttatcagcaa
    13201 taaaccagcc agccggaagg gccgagcgca gaagtggtcc tgcaacttta tccgcctcca
    13261 tccagtctat taattgttgc cgggaagcta gagtaagtag ttcgccagtt aatagtttgc
    13321 gcaacgttgt tgccattgct acaggcatcg tggtgtcacg ctcgtcgttt ggtatggctt
    13381 cattcagctc cggttcccaa cgatcaaggc gagttacatg atcccccatg ttgtgcaaaa
    13441 aagcggttag ctccttcggt cctccgatcg ttgtcagaag taagttggcc gcagtgttat
    13501 cactcatggt tatggcagca ctgcataatt ctcttactgt catgccatcc gtaagatgct
    13561 tttctgtgac tggtgagtac tcaaccaagt cattctgaga atagtgtatg cggcgaccga
    13621 gttgctcttg cccggcgtca atacgggata ataccgcgcc acatagcaga actttaaaag
    13681 tgctcatcat tggaaaacgt tcttcggggc gaaaactctc aaggatctta ccgctgttga
    13741 gatccagttc gatgtaaccc actcgtgcac ccaactgatc ttcagcatct tttactttca
    13801 ccagcgtttc tgggtgagca aaaacaggaa ggcaaaatgc cgcaaaaaag ggaataaggg
    13861 cgacacggaa atgttgaata ctcatactct tcctttttca atattattga agcatttatc
    13921 agggttattg tctcatgagc ggatacatat ttgaatgtat ttagaaaaat aaacaaatag
    13981 gggttccgcg cacatttccc cgaaaagtgc cacct
//
